Addgene plasmid #208368: pCMV5D HA-PPM1H S124A
Purpose: Mammalian expression of HA-tagged human PPM1H S124A
Depositing lab: Suzanne Pfeffer. Depositing organization: Stanford University. Publication: Localization of PPM1H phosphatase tunes Parkinson's disease-linked LRRK2 kinase-mediated Rab GTPase phosphorylation and ciliogenesis. Yeshaw WM, Adhikari A, Chiang CY, Dhekne HS, Wawro PS, Pfeffer SR. Proc Natl Acad Sci U S A. 2023 Oct 31;120(44):e2315171120. doi: 10.1073/pnas.2315171120. Epub 2023 Oct 27. PubMed 37889931.
Backbone
  Vector backbone: pCMV5D
  Vector type: Mammalian Expression
Growth in bacteria
  Bacterial resistance: Ampicillin, 100 μg/mL
  Growth temperature: 37°C
  Growth strain: DH5alpha
  Copy number: High Copy
Gene/Insert
  Gene/Insert name: HA-PPM1H S124A
  Species: H. sapiens (human)
  Mutation: S124A
  Entrez Gene: PPM1H (a.k.a. ARHCL1, NERPP-2C, URCC2)
  Cloning method: Restriction Enzyme; 5′ cloning site Unknown (unknown if destroyed); 3′ cloning site Unknown (unknown if destroyed)
  Sequencing primers: 5′ n/a
Terms and licenses: Academic/Nonprofit Terms; Industry Terms: Not Available to Industry
How to cite: pCMV5D HA-PPM1H S124A was a gift from Suzanne Pfeffer (Addgene plasmid # 208368 ; http://n2t.net/addgene:208368 ; RRID:Addgene_208368)
