[The description below was written by a language model from this plasmid's Addgene catalogue record and pLannotate feature annotations shown in this document.]
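Description:
pCMV5D HA-PPM1H S124A is a mammalian expression plasmid for producing HA-tagged human PPM1H, a protein phosphatase, carrying a serine-to-alanine substitution at residue 124. It is maintained in E. coli as a high-copy plasmid through a ColE1/pUC-type origin and is selected with ampicillin via the β-lactamase gene and its native promoter. The sequenced record is 6,565 nt.

Expression is driven by the human cytomegalovirus immediate-early enhancer and promoter, with transcripts terminated by the bovine growth hormone polyadenylation signal. The annotation places a short HA-epitope match just upstream of the PPM1H coding sequence, consistent with the N-terminal HA tag in the name. A second short HA-like match lies just downstream of the coding region, but the record does not indicate whether it is translated in frame. Both are called as fragments of a 3xHA element, so each probably corresponds to roughly one epitope copy.

Although the catalogue names the backbone as pCMV5D, the feature table also shows an FRT site directly ahead of a hygromycin phosphotransferase gene, followed by an SV40 polyadenylation signal. No intact promoter is annotated immediately upstream of that gene. This layout resembles vectors built for FLP-mediated integration at a genomic FRT site, where hygromycin resistance is gained on insertion, but the record does not describe such a use. The remaining fragments (f1 ori, SV40 promoter, ble, lac elements, lacI, RSF ori, bom) appear to be backbone remnants.

The associated publication concerns how PPM1H localization tunes LRRK2 kinase-mediated Rab GTPase phosphorylation and ciliogenesis. The plasmid is therefore presumably used to compare the S124A variant with wild-type PPM1H in cultured cells, with the HA tag allowing detection. The functional consequence of the mutation is not stated in the record.
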