Features (pLannotate 1.2.2; 21 found; start..end, strand, type, name):
    130..718     -  rep_origin     ori: high-copy-number ColE1/pMB1/pBR322/pUC origin of replication
    889..1749    -  CDS            AmpR: β-lactamase; bla; confers resistance to ampicillin, carbenicillin, and related antibiotics
   1750..1854    -  promoter       AmpR promoter: bla
   1913..1965    -  misc_feature   bom (fragment): basis of mobility region from pBR322
   2120..2499    +  enhancer       CMV enhancer: human cytomegalovirus immediate early enhancer
   2501..2700    +  promoter       CMV promoter: human cytomegalovirus (CMV) immediate early promoter
   2748..2773    +  CDS            3xHA (fragment): three tandem HA epitope tags
   2781..4322    +  CDS            PPM1H: PPM1H_HUMAN - Also known as ARHCL1, KIAA1157, URCC2. Experimental evidence at protein level: Swiss-Prot protein existence level 1. Dephosphorylates CDKN1B at 'Thr-187', thus removing a signal for proteasomal degradation. From Homo sapiens (Human).
   4335..4360    +  CDS            3xHA (fragment): three tandem HA epitope tags
   4408..4632    +  polyA_signal   bGH poly(A) signal: bovine growth hormone polyadenylation signal
   4636..4657    +  promoter       SV40 promoter (fragment): SV40 enhancer and early promoter
   4678..4911    +  rep_origin     f1 ori (fragment) (sequence partly withheld): f1 bacteriophage origin of replication; arrow indicates direction of (+) strand synthesis
   4916..4963    +  protein_bind   FRT: FLP-mediated recombination occurs in the 8-bp core sequence TCTAGAAA (Turan and Bode, 2011). FLP recombinase from the Saccharomyces cerevisiae 2μ plasmid
   4971..5993    +  CDS            HygR: hygromycin B phosphotransferase confers resistance to hygromycin
   6003..6128    +  CDS            ble (fragment): BLE_KLEPN - Experimental evidence at protein level: Swiss-Prot protein existence level 1. Binding protein with a strong affinity to the bleomycin family of antibiotics. Binds to CL990; an antimitotic-antibiotic compound. From Klebsiella pneumoniae.
   6123..6244    +  polyA_signal   SV40 poly(A) signal: SV40 polyadenylation signal
   6317..6333    -  protein_bind   lac operator: The lac repressor binds to the lac operator to inhibit transcription in E. coli. This inhibition can be relieved by adding lactose or isopropyl-β-D-thiogalactopyranoside (IPTG). lac repressor encoded by lacI
   6341..6371    -  promoter       lac promoter: promoter for the E. coli lac operon
   6386..6407    -  protein_bind   CAP binding site: CAP binding activates transcription in the presence of cAMP. E. coli catabolite activator protein
   6420..6512    -  CDS            lacI (fragment): lac repressor; lacI; The lac repressor binds to the lac operator to inhibit transcription in E. coli. This inhibition can be relieved by adding lactose or isopropyl-β-D-thiogalactopyranoside (IPTG).
   6514..6565    -  rep_origin     RSF ori (fragment): Plasmids containing the RSF 1030 origin of replication can be propagated in E. coli cells that contain additional plasmids with compatible origins.
>Addgene plasmid #208368 | pCMV5D HA-PPM1H S124A | addgene full sequence | sequence record 416698 | Addgene NGS Result
AGCGGTATCAGCTCACTCAAAGGCGGTAATACGGTTATCCACAGAATCAGGGGATAACGCAGGAAAGAAC
ATGTGAGCAAAAGGCCAGCAAAAGGCCAGGAACCGTAAAAAGGCCGCGTTGCTGGCGTTTTTCCATAGGC
TCCGCCCCCCTGACGAGCATCACAAAAATCGACGCTCAAGTCAGAGGTGGCGAAACCCGACAGGACTATA
AAGATACCAGGCGTTTCCCCCTGGAAGCTCCCTCGTGCGCTCTCCTGTTCCGACCCTGCCGCTTACCGGA
TACCTGTCCGCCTTTCTCCCTTCGGGAAGCGTGGCGCTTTCTCATAGCTCACGCTGTAGGTATCTCAGTT
CGGTGTAGGTCGTTCGCTCCAAGCTGGGCTGTGTGCACGAACCCCCCGTTCAGCCCGACCGCTGCGCCTT
ATCCGGTAACTATCGTCTTGAGTCCAACCCGGTAAGACACGACTTATCGCCACTGGCAGCAGCCACTGGT
AACAGGATTAGCAGAGCGAGGTATGTAGGCGGTGCTACAGAGTTCTTGAAGTGGTGGCCTAACTACGGCT
ACACTAGAAGAACAGTATTTGGTATCTGCGCTCTGCTGAAGCCAGTTACCTTCGGAAAAAGAGTTGGTAG
CTCTTGATCCGGCAAACAAACCACCGCTGGTAGCGGTGGTTTTTTTGTTTGCAAGCAGCAGATTACGCGC
AGAAAAAAAGGATCTCAAGAAGATCCTTTGATCTTTTCTACGGGGTCTGACGCTCAGTGGAACGAAAACT
CACGTTAAGGGATTTTGGTCATGAGATTATCAAAAAGGATCTTCACCTAGATCCTTTTAAATTAAAAATG
AAGTTTTAAATCAATCTAAAGTATATATGAGTAAACTTGGTCTGACAGTTACCAATGCTTAATCAGTGAG
GCACCTATCTCAGCGATCTGTCTATTTCGTTCATCCATAGTTGCCTGACTCCCCGTCGTGTAGATAACTA
CGATACGGGAGGGCTTACCATCTGGCCCCAGTGCTGCAATGATACCGCGAGACCCACGCTCACCGGCTCC
AGATTTATCAGCAATAAACCAGCCAGCCGGAAGGGCCGAGCGCAGAAGTGGTCCTGCAACTTTATCCGCC
TCCATCCAGTCTATTAATTGTTGCCGGGAAGCTAGAGTAAGTAGTTCGCCAGTTAATAGTTTGCGCAACG
TTGTTGCCATTGCTACAGGCATCGTGGTGTCACGCTCGTCGTTTGGTATGGCTTCATTCAGCTCCGGTTC
CCAACGATCAAGGCGAGTTACATGATCCCCCATGTTGTGCAAAAAAGCGGTTAGCTCCTTCGGTCCTCCG
ATCGTTGTCAGAAGTAAGTTGGCCGCAGTGTTATCACTCATGGTTATGGCAGCACTGCATAATTCTCTTA
CTGTCATGCCATCCGTAAGATGCTTTTCTGTGACTGGTGAGTACTCAACCAAGTCATTCTGAGAATAGTG
TATGCGGCGACCGAGTTGCTCTTGCCCGGCGTCAATACGGGATAATACCGCGCCACATAGCAGAACTTTA
AAAGTGCTCATCATTGGAAAACGTTCTTCGGGGCGAAAACTCTCAAGGATCTTACCGCTGTTGAGATCCA
GTTCGATGTAACCCACTCGTGCACCCAACTGATCTTCAGCATCTTTTACTTTCACCAGCGTTTCTGGGTG
AGCAAAAACAGGAAGGCAAAATGCCGCAAAAAAGGGAATAAGGGCGACACGGAAATGTTGAATACTCATA
CTCTTCCTTTTTCAATATTATTGAAGCATTTATCAGGGTTATTGTCTCATGAGCGGATACATATTTGAAT
GTATTTAGAAAAATAAACAAATAGGGGTTCCGCGCACATTTCCCCGAAAAGTGCCACCTGACGTCGACGG
ATCGGGAGATCTCCCGATCCCCTATGGTGCACTCTCAGTACAATCTGCTCTGATGCCGCATAGTTAAGCC
AGTATCTGCTCCCTGCTTGTGTGTTGGAGGTCGCTGAGTAGTGCGCGAGCAAAATTTAAGCTACAACAAG
GCAAGGCTTGACCGACAATTGCATGAAGAATCTGCTTAGGGTTAGGCGTTTTGCGCTGCTTCGCGATGTA
CGGGCCAGATATACGCGTTGACATTGATTATTGACTAGTTATTAATAGTAATCAATTACGGGGTCATTAG
TTCATAGCCCATATATGGAGTTCCGCGTTACATAACTTACGGTAAATGGCCCGCCTGGCTGACCGCCCAA
CGACCCCCGCCCATTGACGTCAATAATGACGTATGTTCCCATAGTAACGCCAATAGGGACTTTCCATTGA
CGTCAATGGGTGGAGTATTTACGGTAAACTGCCCACTTGGCAGTACATCAAGTGTATCATATGCCAAGTC
CGCCCCCTATTGACGTCAATGACGGTAAATGGCCCGCCTGGCATTATGCCCAGTACATGACCTTACGGGA
CTTTCCTACTTGGCAGTACATCTACGTATTAGTCATCGCTATTACCATGGTGATGCGGTTTTGGCAGTAC
ACCAATGGGCGTGGATAGCGGTTTGACTCACGGGGATTTCCAAGTCTCCACCCCATTGACGTCAATGGGA
GTTTGTTTTGGCACCAAAATCAACGGGACTTTCCAAAATGTCGTAATAACCCCGCCCCGTTGACGCAAAT
GGGCGGTAGGCGTGTACGGTGGGAGGTCTATATAAGCAGAGCTCGTTTAGTGAACCGTCAGAATTGGCCA
CCGGATCTGCCGCCATGTACCCATACGATGTGCCAGATTACGCCGGATCCATGCTCACTCGAGTGAAATC
TGCCGTGGCCAATTTCATGGGCGGCATCATGGCTGGCAGCTCAGGCTCCGAGCACGGCGGCGGCAGCTGC
GGAGGCTCGGACCTGCCCCTGCGTTTCCCCTACGGGCGGCCAGAGTTCCTGGGGCTGTCTCAGGACGAGG
TGGAGTGCAGCGCCGACCACATCGCCCGCCCCATCCTCATCCTCAAGGAGACTCGGCGGCTGCCCTGGGC
CACTGGCTACGCAGAGGTTATCAATGCCGGGAAGAGCACACACAATGAAGACCAAGCCAGCTGTGAGGTG
CTCACTGTGAAGAAGAAGGCAGGGGCCGTGACCTCAACCCCAAACAGGAACTCATCCAAGAGACGGTCCG
CCCTTCCCAATGGGGAAGGGCTGCAGCTGAAGGAGAACTCGGAATCCGAGGGTGTTTCCTGCCACTATTG
GTCGCTGTTTGACGGGCACGCGGGGTCCGGGGCCGCGGTGGTGGCGTCACGCCTGCTGCAGCACCACATC
ACGGAGCAGCTGCAGGACATCGTGGACATCCTGAAGAACTCCGCCGTCCTGCCCCCTACCTGCCTGGGGG
AGGAGCCTGAGAACACGCCCGCCAACAGCCGGACTCTGACCCGGGCAGCCTCCCTGCGCGGAGGGGTGGG
GGCCCCGGGCTCCCCCAGCACGCCCCCCACACGCTTCTTTACCGAGAAGAAGATTCCCCATGAGTGCCTG
GTCATCGGAGCGCTTGAAAGTGCATTCAAGGAAATGGACCTACAGATAGAACGAGAGAGGAGTTCATATA
ATATATCTGGTGGCTGCACGGCCCTCATTGTGATTTGCCTTTTGGGGAAGCTGTATGTTGCAAATGCTGG
GGATAGCAGGGCCATAATCATCAGAAATGGAGAAATTATCCCCATGTCTTCAGAATTTACCCCCGAGACG
GAGCGCCAGCGACTTCAGTACCTGGCATTCATGCAGCCTCACTTGCTGGGAAATGAGTTCACACATTTGG
AGTTTCCAAGGAGAGTACAGAGAAAGGAGCTTGGAAAGAAGATGCTCTACAGGGACTTTAATATGACAGG
CTGGGCATACAAAACCATTGAGGATGAGGACTTGAAGTTCCCCCTTATATATGGAGAAGGCAAGAAGGCC
CGGGTAATGGCAACTATTGGAGTGACCAGGGGACTTGGGGACCATGACCTGAAGGTGCATGACTCCAACA
TCTACATTAAACCATTCCTGTCTTCAGCTCCAGAGGTAAGAATCTACGATCTTTCAAAATATGATCATGG
ATCAGATGATGTGCTGATCTTGGCCACTGATGGACTCTGGGACGTTTTATCAAATGAAGAAGTAGCAGAA
GCAATCACTCAGTTTCTTCCTAACTGTGATCCAGATGATCCTCACAGGTACACACTGGCAGCTCAGGACC
TGGTGATGCGTGCCCGGGGTGTGCTGAAGGACAGAGGATGGCGGATATCTAATGACCGACTGGGCTCAGG
AGACGACATTTCTGTATATGTCATTCCTTTAATACATGGAAACAAGCTGTCATGAGCGGCCGCTTACCCA
TACGATGTGCCAGATTACGCCTAAGTCGAGTCTAGAGGGCCCGTTTAAACCCGCTGATCAGCCTCGACTG
TGCCTTCTAGTTGCCAGCCATCTGTTGTTTGCCCCTCCCCCGTGCCTTCCTTGACCCTGGAAGGTGCCAC
TCCCACTGTCCTTTCCTAATAAAATGAGGAAATTGCATCGCATTGTCTGAGTAGGTGTCATTCTATTCTG
GGGGGTGGGGTGGGGCAGGACAGCAAGGGGGAGGATTGGGAAGACAATAGCAGGCATGCTGGGGATGCGG
TGGGCTCTATGGCTTCTGAGGCGGAAAGAACCAGCTGGGGCTCTAGGGGGTATCCCC
[124 nt withheld, positions 4678-4801]
C
[91 nt withheld, positions 4803-4893]
AGGGTGATGGTTCACGTACCTAGAAGTTCCTATTCCGAAGTTCCTATTCTCTAGAAAGTATAGGAACTTC
CTTGGCCAAAAAGCCTGAACTCACCGCGACGTCTGTCGAGAAGTTTCTGATCGAAAAGTTCGACAGCGTC
TCCGACCTGATGCAGCTCTCGGAGGGCGAAGAATCTCGTGCTTTCAGCTTCGATGTAGGAGGGCGTGGAT
ATGTCCTGCGGGTAAATAGCTGCGCCGATGGTTTCTACAAAGATCGTTATGTTTATCGGCACTTTGCATC
GGCCGCGCTCCCGATTCCGGAAGTGCTTGACATTGGGGAGTTCAGCGAGAGCCTGACCTATTGCATCTCC
CGCCGTGCACAGGGTGTCACGTTGCAAGACCTGCCTGAAACCGAACTGCCCGCTGTTCTGCAGCCGGTCG
CGGAGGCCATGGATGCGATCGCTGCGGCCGATCTTAGCCAGACGAGCGGGTTCGGCCCATTCGGACCGCA
AGGAATCGGTCAATACACTACATGGCGTGATTTCATATGCGCGATTGCTGATCCCCATGTGTATCACTGG
CAAACTGTGATGGACGACACCGTCAGTGCGTCCGTCGCGCAGGCTCTCGATGAGCTGATGCTTTGGGCCG
AGGACTGCCCCGAAGTCCGGCACCTCGTGCACGCGGATTTCGGCTCCAACAATGTCCTGACGGACAATGG
CCGCATAACAGCGGTCATTGACTGGAGCGAGGCGATGTTCGGGGATTCCCAATACGAGGTCGCCAACATC
TTCTTCTGGAGGCCGTGGTTGGCTTGTATGGAGCAGCAGACGCGCTACTTCGAGCGGAGGCATCCGGAGC
TTGCAGGATCGCCGCGGCTCCGGGCGTATATGCTCCGCATTGGTCTTGACCAACTCTATCAGAGCTTGGT
TGACGGCAATTTCGATGATGCAGCTTGGGCGCAGGGTCGATGCGACGCAATCGTCCGATCCGGAGCCGGG
ACTGTCGGGCGTACACAAATCGCCCGCAGAAGCGCGGCCGTCTGGACCGATGGCTGTGTAGAAGTACTCG
CCGATAGTGGAAACCGACGCCCCAGCACTCGTCCGAGGGCAAAGGAATAGCACGTACTACGAGATTTCGA
TTCCACCGCCGCCTTCTATGAAAGGTTGGGCTTCGGAATCGTTTTCCGGGACGCCGGCTGGATGATCCTC
CAGCGCGGGGATCTCATGCTGGAGTTCTTCGCCCACCCCAACTTGTTTATTGCAGCTTATAATGGTTACA
AATAAAGCAATAGCATCACAAATTTCACAAATAAAGCATTTTTTTCACTGCATTCTAGTTGTGGTTTGTC
CAAACTCATCAATGTATCTTATCATGTCTGTATACCGTCGACCTCTAGCTAGAGCTTGGCGTAATCATGG
TCATAGCTGTTTCCTGTGTGAAATTGTTATCCGCTCACAATTCCACACAACATACGAGCCGGAAGCATAA
AGTGTAAAGCCTGGGGTGCCTAATGAGTGAGCTAACTCACATTAATTGCGTTGCGCTCACTGCCCGCTTT
CCAGTCGGGAAACCTGTCGTGCCAGCTGCATTAATGAATCGGCCAACGCGCGGGGAGAGGCGGTTTGCGT
ATTGGGCGCTCTTCCGCTTCCTCGCTCACTGACTCGCTGCGCTCGGTCGTTCGGCTGCGGCG
